Addgene plasmid #63376: pFusX3-31
Purpose: Encodes RVD positions 7-9 in TALEN assembly
Depositing lab: Stephen Ekker. Depositing organization: Mayo Foundation for Medical Education and Research. Publication: FusX: A rapid one-step TALE assembly system for genome science. Ma AC, McNulty MS, Tanya PL, Jarryd CM, Martinez-Galvez G, Argue DP, Lee HB, Urban MD, Bullard CE, Blackburn PR, Man TK, Clark KJ, Ekker SC. Hum Gene Ther. 2016 Jun;27(6):451-63. doi: 10.1089/hum.2015.172 PubMed 26854857.
Backbone
  Vector backbone: FusX3
  Backbone size w/o insert (bp): 3015
  Vector type: TALEN
Growth in bacteria
  Bacterial resistance: Spectinomycin, 50 μg/mL
  Growth temperature: 37°C
  Growth strain: DH5alpha
  Copy number: High Copy
Gene/Insert
  Gene/Insert name: HD NG NN (alt name: X3_CTG)
  Species: Synthetic
  Mutation: none
  Cloning method: Restriction Enzyme; 5′ cloning site BsaI (destroyed during cloning); 3′ cloning site BsaI (destroyed during cloning)
  Sequencing primers: 5′ pCR8_F1; 3′ pCR8_R1
Terms and licenses: Academic/Nonprofit Terms; Industry Terms: Not Available to Industry
How to cite: pFusX3-31 was a gift from Stephen Ekker (Addgene plasmid # 63376 ; http://n2t.net/addgene:63376 ; RRID:Addgene_63376)
