[The description below was written by a language model from this plasmid's Addgene catalogue record.]
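Description:
pFusX3-31 is a bacterial library plasmid from the FusX system, a one-step method for assembling TAL effector (TALE) repeat arrays such as those used in TALENs. It is built on the FusX3 backbone, recorded as about 3 kb without the insert, and is maintained in E. coli as a high-copy plasmid under spectinomycin selection. The record does not name the origin of replication and no feature table is provided, so the exact arrangement of backbone elements cannot be described.

The synthetic insert is a pre-assembled trimer of TALE repeats carrying the repeat variable diresidues HD, NG and NN, also labelled X3_CTG. Under the standard TALE code, HD recognises C, NG recognises T and NN recognises G, so this module specifies the triplet CTG. The "X3" designation corresponds to the third position block of the array: this plasmid supplies RVD positions 7 to 9 of the final DNA-binding domain. The trimer was cloned using BsaI sites at both ends, and these were destroyed in the process, which is typical of Golden Gate-style construction with type IIS enzymes. Sequencing primer sites of the pCR8 type flank the insert.

In use, this plasmid would be picked from its library when the target sequence reads CTG at positions 7 to 9. It is then combined with the corresponding trimer plasmids for the other positions to build a full-length custom TALE array for genome-engineering applications. The plasmid carries no expression cassette described in the record and acts as an assembly intermediate rather than a functional nuclease construct.
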