>Addgene plasmid #63376 | pFusX3-31 | depositor partial sequence | sequence record 105270 | pFusX3_CTG
AGTCTTAAGCGTCTCCATGGCCTGACCCCGGACCAAGTGGTGGCTATCGCCAGCCACGATGGCGGCAAGC
AAGCGCTCGAAACGGTGCAGCGGCTGTTGCCGGTGCTGTGCCAGGACCATGGCCTCACACCCGATCAGGT
CGTGGCTATCGCCAGCAACGGTGGCGGCAAGCAAGCGCTCGAAACGGTGCAGCGGCTGTTGCCGGTGCTG
TGCCAGGACCATGGCCTGACCCCGGACCAAGTGGTGGCTATCGCCAGCAACAATGGCGGCAAGCAAGCGC
TCGAAACGGTGCAGCGGCTGTTGCCGGTGCTGTGCCAGGACCATGGCCTGCGAGACGTC
