>Addgene plasmid #63376 | pFusX3-31 | depositor partial sequence | sequence record 105271 | FusX3
CGTCTCCATGGCCTGACCCCGGACCAAGTGGTGGCTATCGAGACCGGCGCCGCTACGGGCGCGTCCCATT
CGCCATTCAGGCTGCGCAACTGTTGGGAAGGGCGATCGGTGCGGGCTCTTCGCTATTACGCCAGCTGGCG
AAAGGGGGATGTGCTGCAAGGCGATTAAGTTGGGAACGCCAGGGTTTTCCCAGTCACGACGTTGTAAAAC
GACGGCCAGTGAGCGCGCGTAATCGACTCACTATAGGGCGAATTGGGTACCGGGCCCCCCCTCGAGGTCC
TCCAGCTTTTGTTCCCTTTAGTGAGGGTTAATTGCGCGCTTGGCGTAATCATGGTCATAGCTGTTTCCTG
TGTGAAATTGTTATCCGCTCACAATTCCACACAACATACGAGCCGGAAGCATAAAGTGTAAAGCCTGGGG
TGCCTAATGAGTGAGCTAACTCACATTAATTGCGTTGCGCTCACTGCCCGCTTTCCACCGGTGGTCTCTG
GCGGCAAGCAAGCGCTCGAAACGGTGCAGCGGCTGTTGCCGGTGCTGTGCCAGGACCATGGCCTGCGAGA
CGTCTAGACCAGCCAGGACAGAAATGCCTCGACTTCGCTGCTACCCAAGGTTGCCGGGTGACGCACACCG
TGGAAACGGATGAAGGCACGAACCCAGTGGACATAAGCCTGTTCGGTTCGTAAGCTGTAATGCAAGTAGC
GTATGCGCTCACGCAACTGGTCCAGAACCTTGACCGAACGCAGCGGTGGTAACGGCGCAGTGGCGGTTTT
CATGGCTTGTTATGACTGTTTTTTTGGGGTACAGTCTATGCCTCGGGCATCCAAGCAGCAAGCGCGTTAC
GCCGTGGGTCGATGTTTGATGTTATGGAGCAGCAACGATGTTACGCAGCAGGGCAGTCGCCCTAAAACAA
AGTTAAACATTATGAGGGAAGCGGTGATCGCCGAAGTATCGACTCAACTATCAGAGGTAGTTGGCGTCAT
CGAGCGCCATCTCGAACCGACGTTGCTGGCCGTACATTTGTACGGCTCCGCAGTGGATGGCGGCCTGAAG
CCACACAGTGATATTGATTTGCTGGTTACGGTGACCGTAAGGCTTGATGAAACAACGCGGCGAGCTTTGA
TCAACGACCTTTTGGAAACTTCGGCTTCCCCTGGAGAGAGCGAGATTCTCCGCGCTGTAGAAGTCACCAT
TGTTGTGCACGACGACATCATTCCGTGGCGTTATCCAGCTAAGCGCGAACTGCAATTTGGAGAATGGCAG
CGCAATGACATTCTTGCAGGTATCTTCGAGCCAGCCACGATCGACATTGATCTGGCTATCTTGCTGACAA
AAGCAAGAGAACATAGCGTTGCCTTGGTAGGTCCAGCGGCGGAGGAACTCTTTGATCCGGTTCCTGAACA
GGATCTATTTGAGGCGCTAAATGAAACCTTAACGCTATGGAACTCGCCGCCCGACTGGGCTGGCGATGAG
CGAAATGTAGTGCTTACGTTGTCCCGCATTTGGTACAGCGCAGTAACCGGCAAAATCGCGCCGAAGGATG
TCGCTGCCGACTGGGCAATGGAGCGCCTGCCGGCCCAGTATCAGCCCGTCATACTTGAAGCTAGACAGGC
TTATCTTGGACAAGAAGAAGATCGCTTGGCCTCGCGCGCAGATCAGTTGGAAGAATTTGTCCACTACGTG
AAAGGCGAGATCACCAAGGTAGTCGGCAAATAACCCTCGAGCCACCCATGACCAAAATCCCTTAACGTGA
GTTACGCGTCGTTCCACTGAGCGTCAGACCCCGTAGAAAAGATCAAAGGATCTTCTTGAGATCCTTTTTT
TCTGCGCGTAATCTGCTGCTTGCAAACAAAAAAACCACCGCTACCAGCGGTGGTTTGTTTGCCGGATCAA
GAGCTACCAACTCTTTTTCCGAAGGTAACTGGCTTCAGCAGAGCGCAGATACCAAATACTGTCCTTCTAG
TGTAGCCGTAGTTAGGCCACCACTTCAAGAACTCTGTAGCACCGCCTACATACCTCGCTCTGCTAATCCT
GTTACCAGTGGCTGCTGCCAGTGGCGATAAGTCGTGTCTTACCGGGTTGGACTCAAGACGATAGTTACCG
GATAAGGCGCAGCGGTCGGGCTGAACGGGGGGTTCGTGCACACAGCCCAGCTTGGAGCGAACGACCTACA
CCGAACTGAGATACCTACAGCGTGAGCATTGAGAAAGCGCCACGCTTCCCGAAGGGAGAAAGGCGGACAG
GTATCCGGTAAGCGGCAGGGTCGGAACAGGAGAGCGCACGAGGGAGCTTCCAGGGGGAAACGCCTGGTAT
CTTTATAGTCCTGTCGGGTTTCGCCACCTCTGACTTGAGCGTCGATTTTTGTGATGCTCGTCAGGGGGGC
GGAGCCTATGGAAAAACGCCAGCAACGCGGCCTTTTTACGGTTCCTGGCCTTTTGCTGGCCTTTTGCTCA
CATGTTCTTTCCTGCGTTATCCCCTGATTCTGTGGATAACCGTATTACCGCCTTTGAGTGAGCTGATACC
GCTCGCCGCAGCCGAACGACCGAGCGCAGCGAGTCAGTGAGCGAGGAAGCGGAAGAGCGCCCAATACGCA
AACCGCCTCTCCCCGCGCGTTGGCCGATTCATTAATGCAGCTGGCACGACAGGTTTCCCGACTGGAAAGC
GGGCAGTGAGCGCAACGCAATTAATACGCGTACCGCTAGCCAGGAAGAGTTTGTAGAAACGCAAAAAGGC
CATCCGTCAGGATGGCCTTCTGCTTAGTTTGATGCCTGGCAGTTTATGGCGGGCGTCCTGCCCGCCACCC
TCCGGGCCGTTGCTTCACAACGTTCAAATCCGCTCCCGGCGGATTTGTCCTACTCAGGAGAGCGTTCACC
GACAAACAACAGATAAAACGAAAGGCCCAGTCTTCCGACTGAGCCTTTCGTTTTATTTGATGCCTGGCAG
TTCCCTACTCTCGCGTTAACGCTAGCATGGATGTTTTCCCAGTCACGACGTTGTAAAACGACGGCCAGTC
TTAAG
