>Addgene plasmid #63376 | pFusX3-31 | addgene partial sequence | sequence record 115021 | pCR8_R1 5'-cgaaccgaacaggcttatgt-3'
TGCGTCACCCGGCAACCTTGGGTAGCAGCGAAGTCGAGGCATTTCTGTCCTGGCTGGTCTAGACGTCTCG
CAGGCCATGGTCCTGGCACAGCACCGGCAACAGCCGCTGCACCGTTTCGAGCGCTTGCTTGCCGCCATTG
TTGCTGGCGATAGCCACCACTTGGTCCGGGGTCAGGCCATGGTCCTGGCACAGCACCGGCAACAGCCGCT
GCACCGTTTCGAGCGCTTGCTTGCCGCCACCGTTGCTGGCGATAGCCACGACCTGATCGGGTGTGAGGCC
ATGGTCCTGGCACAGCACCGGCAACAGCCGCTGCACCGTTTCGAGCGCTTGCTTGCCGCCATCGTGGCTG
GCGATAGCCACCACTTGGTCCGGGGTCAGGCCATGGAGACGCTTAAGACTGGCCGTCGTTTTACAACGTC
GTGACTGGGAAAACATCCATGCTAGCGTTAACGCGAGAGTAGGGAACTGCCAGGCATCAAATAAAACGAA
AGGCTCAGTCGGAAGACTGGGCCTTTCGTTTTATCTGTTGTTTGTCGGTGAACGCTCTCCTGAGTAGGAC
AAATCCGCCGGGAGCGGATTTGAACGTTGTGAAGCAACGGCCCGGAGGGTGGCGGGCAGGACGCCCGCCA
TAAACTGCCAGGCATCAAACTAAGCAGAAGGCCATC
